Addgene plasmid #166954: FLAG-KIF5A
Purpose: Expresses FLAG-tagged KIF5A protein in pcDNA3.1
Depositing lab: Rosalind Segal. Depositing organization: Dana-Farber Cancer Institute. Publication: Binding and transport of SFPQ-RNA granules by KIF5A/KLC1 motors promotes axon survival. Fukuda Y, Pazyra-Murphy MF, Silagi ES, Tasdemir-Yilmaz OE, Li Y, Rose L, Yeoh ZC, Vangos NE, Geffken EA, Seo HS, Adelmant G, Bird GH, Walensky LD, Marto JA, Dhe-Paganon S, Segal RA. J Cell Biol. 2021 Jan 4;220(1). pii: 211577. doi: 10.1083/jcb.202005051. PubMed 33284322.
Backbone
  Vector backbone: pcDNA3.1
  Vector type: Mammalian Expression
Growth in bacteria
  Bacterial resistance: Ampicillin, 100 μg/mL
  Growth temperature: 37°C
  Growth strain: DH5alpha
  Copy number: High Copy
Gene/Insert
  Gene/Insert name: KIF5A
  Species: M. musculus (mouse)
  Insert size (bp): 3081
  Entrez Gene: Kif5a (a.k.a. D10Bwg0738e, Khc, Kif5, Kns, mKIAA4086)
  Promoter: CMV
  Tag / fusion protein: FLAG (N terminal on insert)
  Cloning method: Restriction Enzyme; 5′ cloning site Unknown (unknown if destroyed); 3′ cloning site Unknown (unknown if destroyed)
  Sequencing primers: 5′ CMV F; 3′ M13
Terms and licenses: Academic/Nonprofit Terms; Industry Terms: Not Available to Industry
How to cite: FLAG-KIF5A was a gift from Rosalind Segal (Addgene plasmid # 166954 ; http://n2t.net/addgene:166954 ; RRID:Addgene_166954)
