[The description below was written by a language model from this plasmid's Addgene catalogue record and pLannotate feature annotations shown in this document.]
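Description:
FLAG-KIF5A is a mammalian expression plasmid built on the pcDNA3.1 backbone that drives production of mouse KIF5A, a neuronal kinesin-1 heavy chain, carrying an N-terminal FLAG epitope. The sequenced construct is 8,537 nt. It is propagated in E. coli through a high-copy ColE1/pUC-type origin and selected with ampicillin via the β-lactamase gene and its native promoter. An f1 origin is also present, which in principle allows single-stranded DNA rescue. Small lac promoter/operator, lacI and bom fragments are backbone remnants with no evident role in the design.

The expression cassette consists of the human CMV immediate-early enhancer and promoter, a T7 promoter that can serve for in vitro transcription or as a priming site, a short FLAG-coding segment, the 3,081 bp Kif5a open reading frame, and the bovine growth hormone polyadenylation signal. The annotation tool matched the tag only as a 21 nt fragment of 3xFLAG, which fits a single FLAG epitope rather than a triple tag. Brief matches to an HIV-1 LTR and to the SV40 promoter are likely incidental sequence similarities. The cloning sites used for the insert are not recorded. A separate SV40 early promoter drives the neomycin phosphotransferase gene, terminated by the SV40 poly(A) signal, so transfected mammalian cells can be selected with G418 to derive stable lines. The adjacent ble fragment is a partial, presumably nonfunctional remnant.

The plasmid is suited to transient or stable expression of epitope-tagged KIF5A for detection or immunoprecipitation with anti-FLAG antibodies. It was deposited alongside work on the binding and axonal transport of SFPQ-RNA granules by KIF5A/KLC1 motors.
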