Features (pLannotate 1.2.2; 21 found; start..end, strand, type, name):
      1..380     +  enhancer       CMV enhancer: human cytomegalovirus immediate early enhancer
    381..584     +  promoter       CMV promoter: human cytomegalovirus (CMV) immediate early promoter
    580..613     +  LTR            5' LTR (truncated) (fragment): truncated 5' long terminal repeat (LTR) from HIV-1
    629..647     +  promoter       T7 promoter: promoter for bacteriophage T7 RNA polymerase
    707..727     +  CDS            3xFLAG (fragment): three tandem FLAG® epitope tags
    741..3821    +  CDS            Kif5a: KIF5A_MOUSE - Also known as Kiaa4086, Kif5, Nkhc1. Experimental evidence at protein level: Swiss-Prot protein existence level 1. Microtubule-dependent motor required for slow axonal transport of neurofilament proteins (NFH, NFM and NFL) (PubMed:12682084). Can induce formation of neurite-like membrane protrusions in non-neuronal cells in a ZFYVE27-dependent manner. The ZFYVE27-KIF5A complex contributes to the vesicular transport of VAPA, VAPB, SURF4, RAB11A, RAB11B and RTN3 proteins in neurons (PubMed:21976701). Required for anterograde axonal transportation of MAPK8IP3/JIP3 which is essential
   3900..4124    +  polyA_signal   bGH poly(A) signal: bovine growth hormone polyadenylation signal
   4128..4149    +  promoter       SV40 promoter (fragment): SV40 enhancer and early promoter
   4170..4598    +  rep_origin     f1 ori (sequence partly withheld): f1 bacteriophage origin of replication; arrow indicates direction of (+) strand synthesis
   4612..4941    +  promoter       SV40 promoter: SV40 enhancer and early promoter
   5008..5799    +  CDS            neo: KKA2_KLEPN - Also known as kan, nptII. Experimental evidence at protein level: Swiss-Prot protein existence level 1. Resistance to kanamycin, neomycin, paromomycin, ribostamycin, butirosin and gentamicin B. From Klebsiella pneumoniae.
   5823..5981    +  CDS            ble (fragment): BLE_KLEPN - Experimental evidence at protein level: Swiss-Prot protein existence level 1. Binding protein with a strong affinity to the bleomycin family of antibiotics. Binds to CL990; an antimitotic-antibiotic compound. From Klebsiella pneumoniae.
   5976..6097    +  polyA_signal   SV40 poly(A) signal: SV40 polyadenylation signal
   6170..6186    -  protein_bind   lac operator: The lac repressor binds to the lac operator to inhibit transcription in E. coli. This inhibition can be relieved by adding lactose or isopropyl-β-D-thiogalactopyranoside (IPTG). lac repressor encoded by lacI
   6194..6224    -  promoter       lac promoter: promoter for the E. coli lac operon
   6239..6260    -  protein_bind   CAP binding site: CAP binding activates transcription in the presence of cAMP. E. coli catabolite activator protein
   6273..6365    -  CDS            lacI (fragment): lac repressor; lacI; The lac repressor binds to the lac operator to inhibit transcription in E. coli. This inhibition can be relieved by adding lactose or isopropyl-β-D-thiogalactopyranoside (IPTG).
   6548..7136    -  rep_origin     ori: high-copy-number ColE1/pMB1/pBR322/pUC origin of replication
   7307..8167    -  CDS            AmpR: β-lactamase; bla; confers resistance to ampicillin, carbenicillin, and related antibiotics
   8168..8272    -  promoter       AmpR promoter: bla
   8331..8383    -  misc_feature   bom (fragment): basis of mobility region from pBR322
>Addgene plasmid #166954 | FLAG-KIF5A | addgene full sequence | sequence record 328030 | Addgene NGS Result
GACATTGATTATTGACTAGTTATTAATAGTAATCAATTACGGGGTCATTAGTTCATAGCCCATATATGGA
GTTCCGCGTTACATAACTTACGGTAAATGGCCCGCCTGGCTGACCGCCCAACGACCCCCGCCCATTGACG
TCAATAATGACGTATGTTCCCATAGTAACGCCAATAGGGACTTTCCATTGACGTCAATGGGTGGAGTATT
TACGGTAAACTGCCCACTTGGCAGTACATCAAGTGTATCATATGCCAAGTACGCCCCCTATTGACGTCAA
TGACGGTAAATGGCCCGCCTGGCATTATGCCCAGTACATGACCTTATGGGACTTTCCTACTTGGCAGTAC
ATCTACGTATTAGTCATCGCTATTACCATGGTGATGCGGTTTTGGCAGTACATCAATGGGCGTGGATAGC
GGTTTGACTCACGGGGATTTCCAAGTCTCCACCCCATTGACGTCAATGGGAGTTTGTTTTGGCACCAAAA
TCAACGGGACTTTCCAAAATGTCGTAACAACTCCGCCCCATTGACGCAAATGGGCGGTAGGCGTGTACGG
TGGGAGGTCTATATAAGCAGAGCTCTCTGGCTAACTAGAGAACCCACTGCTTACTGGCTTATCGAAATTA
ATACGACTCACTATAGGGAGACCCAAGCTGGCTAGCGTTTAAACTTAAGCTTGGTACCGAGCTCGGATCC
CACCATGGACTACAAAGACGATGACGACAAGGGATCCGGAATGGCGGAGACTAACAACGAATGCAGCATC
AAGGTGCTTTGCCGATTTCGGCCCCTGAACCAGGCCGAGATTCTGCGGGGGGACAAGTTCATCCCCATTT
TCCAAGGGGACGACAGCGTCATTATTGGGGGAAAGCCATATGTCTTTGACCGCGTCTTCCCCCCAAACAC
CACTCAGGAGCAGGTTTACCACGCCTGTGCCATGCAGATCGTCAAAGACGTCCTTGCTGGTTACAATGGC
ACAATCTTCGCTTATGGACAGACATCCTCAGGGAAAACGCATACCATGGAGGGGAAGCTGCACGACCCTC
AGCTGATGGGCATCATTCCCCGGATCGCTCGAGACATCTTCAACCACATCTACTCCATGGATGAGAACCT
TGAATTCCACATTAAGGTATCTTACTTCGAGATTTACCTGGATAAGATCCGTGACCTTTTGGATGTGACC
AAGACGAACCTGTCCGTGCATGAGGACAAAAACCGGGTGCCGTTTGTCAAGGGTTGTACCGAACGCTTTG
TGTCCAGCCCAGAGGAGATTCTGGATGTGATCGATGAGGGGAAGTCCAACCGTCACGTAGCTGTCACCAA
CATGAACGAGCACAGTTCTCGGAGCCACAGCATCTTCCTCATCAACATCAAGCAGGAGAACGTAGAGACC
GAGCAGAAGCTCAGCGGGAAGCTGTACCTCGTGGATCTGGCCGGAAGCGAGAAGGTCAGCAAGACAGGGG
CAGAGGGAGCCGTTCTGGACGAGGCAAAGAATATCAACAAGTCGCTGTCGGCCCTGGGGAACGTGATCTC
TGCACTGGCAGAGGGCACCAAAAGCTATGTGCCGTACCGCGACAGCAAAATGACGAGGATTCTCCAGGAC
TCTCTGGAAGGGAACTGCAGGACTACCATGTTCATCTGCTGCTCGCCGTCCAGCTACAATGACGCAGAGA
CCAAGTCCACGCTCATGTTTGGGCAGCGGGCGAAGACCATCAAGAACACTGCCTCAGTGAATCTGGAGCT
GACTGCTGAGCAGTGGAAGAAGAAGTATGAGAAGGAGAAGGAGAAGACCAAGACCCAGAAGGAGACAATT
GCGAAGCTAGAGGCTGAGCTTAGCCGGTGGCGCAATGGAGAGAATGTGCCTGAGACTGAGCGCCTGGCTG
GAGAGGACTCAGCTCTGGGAGCTGAGCTCTGCGAGGAGACCCCTGTGAATGACAACTCATCCATTGTGGT
ACGCATCGCACCTGAGGAAAGGCAGAAATATGAGGAAGAGATCCGCCGTCTCTACAAGCAGCTTGATGAC
AAGGATGATGAGATCAACCAGCAGAGCCAGCTCATTGAGAAGCTGAAGCAGCAGATGCTGGACCAGGAAG
AGCTGCTCGTGTCCACTCGGGGAGACAACGAGAAGGTCCAGCGGGAGCTTAGCCACCTGCAGTCCGAGAA
CGATGCTGCGAAGGACGAGGTGAAGGAAGTGCTGCAGGCCCTAGAGGAGCTGGCGGTCAACTACGACCAG
AAGTCCCAGGAGGTGGAGGAGAAGAGCCAGCAGAACCAGCTGCTGGTGGACGAGCTGTCCCAGAAAGTGG
CCACCATGCTGTCCCTGGAGTCCGAGCTACAGCGGCTCCAGGAGGTCAGTGGACACCAGCGAAAGCGGAT
CGCTGAGGTGCTGAATGGGCTGATGAGGGACCTGAGTGAGTTCAGTGTCATCGTGGGCAACGGCGAGATT
AAGCTGCCCGTGGAGATCAGTGGGGCCATCGAGGAGGAGTTCACGGTGGCCCGGCTCTACATCAGCAAGA
TCAAGTCGGAGGTGAAGTCCGTGGTTAAGCGATGTCGGCAGCTGGAGAACCTCCAGGTGGAGTGTCATCG
CAAGATGGAGGTGACCGGTAGGGAGCTGTCATCTTGCCAACTGCTCATCTCACAGCATGAGGCCAAGATC
CGTTCACTCACGGAGTACATGCAGACTGTGGAGTTGAAGAAACGGCACCTGGAAGAGTCCTACGACTCCC
TGAGCGATGAGCTTGCCAGGCTCCAGGCGCACGAAACTGTACACGAGGTAGCTCTGAAAGACAAGGAGCC
AGACACACAGGACGCGGAGGAGGTGAAGAAGGCCCTGGAACTACAGATGGAGAATCACCGTGAGGCCCAT
CACCGGCAGCTGGCCCGCCTCCGGGATGAGATTAATGAGAAACAGAAAACCATTGATGAGCTGAAAGACC
TGAACCAGAAGCTCCAGTTAGAGCTGGAGAAGCTTCAGGCCGACTATGAGAGGCTGAAGAATGAAGAGAA
TGAGAAGAGCGCCAAGCTCCAGGAGCTGACATTTCTGTATGAGCGACATGAGCAGTCCAAGCAGGACCTC
AAGGGGCTGGAGGAGACAGTTGCCCGTGAACTCCAGACCCTCCACAACCTTCGCAAGCTGTTCGTTCAAG
ACGTCACGACTCGAGTCAAGAAAAGTGCAGAAATGGAGCCCGAGGACAGTGGGGGGATTCATTCCCAAAA
GCAGAAGATCTCCTTTCTTGAGAACAACCTGGAACAGCTTACAAAGGTTCACAAACAGCTGGTACGTGAC
AATGCAGATCTGCGTTGTGAGCTTCCTAAATTGGAAAAACGACTTCGGGCTACGGCTGAGAGAGTTAAGG
CCCTGGAGGGTGCACTGAAGGAGGCCAAGGAGGGTGCTATGAAGGACAAGCGTAGATACCAGCAGGAGGT
GGACCGCATCAAGGAAGCCGTGCGGTACAAGAGCTCCGGCAAGCGGGGCCATTCTGCCCAGATCGCTAAG
CCTGTGAGGCCTGGCCACTATCCTGCCTCCTCACCCACCAACCCCTACGGCACCCGGAGCCCCGAGTGTA
TCAGCTACACCAACAACCTCCTCCAGAACTACCAGAACCTGCACCTGCAGGCTGCGCCTAGCTCCACTTC
AGATATGTACTTTGCCAGTAGCGGAGCCACATCTGTTGCCCCCTTGGCTTCCTACCAGAAGGCCAACATG
GACAATGGAAATGCCACAGATATCAACGACAACAGGAGTGACCTGCCGTGTGGCTATGAGGCTGAGGACC
AGGCCAAGCTTTTCCCTCTCCACCAAGAGACAGCAGCCAGTTAGAATTCTGCAGATATCCAGCACAGTGG
CGGCCGCTCGAGTCTAGAGGGCCCGTTTAAACCCGCTGATCAGCCTCGACTGTGCCTTCTAGTTGCCAGC
CATCTGTTGTTTGCCCCTCCCCCGTGCCTTCCTTGACCCTGGAAGGTGCCACTCCCACTGTCCTTTCCTA
ATAAAATGAGGAAATTGCATCGCATTGTCTGAGTAGGTGTCATTCTATTCTGGGGGGTGGGGTGGGGCAG
GACAGCAAGGGGGAGGATTGGGAAGACAATAGCAGGCATGCTGGGGATGCGGTGGGCTCTATGGCTTCTG
AGGCGGAAAGAACCAGCTGGGGCTCTAGGGGGTATCCCC
[124 nt withheld, positions 4170-4293]
C
[91 nt withheld, positions 4295-4385]
A
[49 nt withheld, positions 4387-4435]
CCTTTGACGTTGGAGTCCACGTTCTTT
[37 nt withheld, positions 4463-4499]
ACCCTATCTCGGTCTATTCTTTTGATTTATAAGGGATTTTGCCGATTTCGGCCTATTGGTTAAAAAATGA
GCTGATTTAACAAAAATTTAACGCGAATTAATTCTGTGGAATGTGTGTCAGTTAGGGTGTGGAAAGTCCC
CAGGCTCCCCAGCAGGCAGAAGTATGCAAAGCATGCATCTCAATTAGTCAGCAACCAGGTGTGGAAAGTC
CCCAGGCTCCCCAGCAGGCAGAAGTATGCAAAGCATGCATCTCAATTAGTCAGCAACCATAGTCCCGCCC
CTAACTCCGCCCATCCCGCCCCTAACTCCGCCCAGTTCCGCCCATTCTCCGCCCCATGGCTGACTAATTT
TTTTTATTTATGCAGAGGCCGAGGCCGCCTCTGCCTCTGAGCTATTCCAGAAGTAGTGAGGAGGCTTTTT
TGGAGGCCTAGGCTTTTGCAAAAAGCTCCCGGGAGCTTGTATATCCATTTTCGGATCTGATCAAGAGACA
GGATGAGGATCGTTTCGCATGATTGAACAAGATGGATTGCACGCAGGTTCTCCGGCCGCTTGGGTGGAGA
GGCTATTCGGCTATGACTGGGCACAACAGACAATCGGCTGCTCTGATGCCGCCGTGTTCCGGCTGTCAGC
GCAGGGGCGCCCGGTTCTTTTTGTCAAGACCGACCTGTCCGGTGCCCTGAATGAACTGCAGGACGAGGCA
GCGCGGCTATCGTGGCTGGCCACGACGGGCGTTCCTTGCGCAGCTGTGCTCGACGTTGTCACTGAAGCGG
GAAGGGACTGGCTGCTATTGGGCGAAGTGCCGGGGCAGGATCTCCTGTCATCTCACCTTGCTCCTGCCGA
GAAAGTATCCATCATGGCTGATGCAATGCGGCGGCTGCATACGCTTGATCCGGCTACCTGCCCATTCGAC
CACCAAGCGAAACATCGCATCGAGCGAGCACGTACTCGGATGGAAGCCGGTCTTGTCGATCAGGATGATC
TGGACGAAGAGCATCAGGGGCTCGCGCCAGCCGAACTGTTCGCCAGGCTCAAGGCGCGCATGCCCGACGG
CGAGGATCTCGTCGTGACCCATGGCGATGCCTGCTTGCCGAATATCATGGTGGAAAATGGCCGCTTTTCT
GGATTCATCGACTGTGGCCGGCTGGGTGTGGCGGACCGCTATCAGGACATAGCGTTGGCTACCCGTGATA
TTGCTGAAGAGCTTGGCGGCGAATGGGCTGACCGCTTCCTCGTGCTTTACGGTATCGCCGCTCCCGATTC
GCAGCGCATCGCCTTCTATCGCCTTCTTGACGAGTTCTTCTGAGCGGGACTCTGGGGTTCGAAATGACCG
ACCAAGCGACGCCCAACCTGCCATCACGAGATTTCGATTCCACCGCCGCCTTCTATGAAAGGTTGGGCTT
CGGAATCGTTTTCCGGGACGCCGGCTGGATGATCCTCCAGCGCGGGGATCTCATGCTGGAGTTCTTCGCC
CACCCCAACTTGTTTATTGCAGCTTATAATGGTTACAAATAAAGCAATAGCATCACAAATTTCACAAATA
AAGCATTTTTTTCACTGCATTCTAGTTGTGGTTTGTCCAAACTCATCAATGTATCTTATCATGTCTGTAT
ACCGTCGACCTCTAGCTAGAGCTTGGCGTAATCATGGTCATAGCTGTTTCCTGTGTGAAATTGTTATCCG
CTCACAATTCCACACAACATACGAGCCGGAAGCATAAAGTGTAAAGCCTGGGGTGCCTAATGAGTGAGCT
AACTCACATTAATTGCGTTGCGCTCACTGCCCGCTTTCCAGTCGGGAAACCTGTCGTGCCAGCTGCATTA
ATGAATCGGCCAACGCGCGGGGAGAGGCGGTTTGCGTATTGGGCGCTCTTCCGCTTCCTCGCTCACTGAC
TCGCTGCGCTCGGTCGTTCGGCTGCGGCGAGCGGTATCAGCTCACTCAAAGGCGGTAATACGGTTATCCA
CAGAATCAGGGGATAACGCAGGAAAGAACATGTGAGCAAAAGGCCAGCAAAAGGCCAGGAACCGTAAAAA
GGCCGCGTTGCTGGCGTTTTTCCATAGGCTCCGCCCCCCTGACGAGCATCACAAAAATCGACGCTCAAGT
CAGAGGTGGCGAAACCCGACAGGACTATAAAGATACCAGGCGTTTCCCCCTGGAAGCTCCCTCGTGCGCT
CTCCTGTTCCGACCCTGCCGCTTACCGGATACCTGTCCGCCTTTCTCCCTTCGGGAAGCGTGGCGCTTTC
TCATAGCTCACGCTGTAGGTATCTCAGTTCGGTGTAGGTCGTTCGCTCCAAGCTGGGCTGTGTGCACGAA
CCCCCCGTTCAGCCCGACCGCTGCGCCTTATCCGGTAACTATCGTCTTGAGTCCAACCCGGTAAGACACG
ACTTATCGCCACTGGCAGCAGCCACTGGTAACAGGATTAGCAGAGCGAGGTATGTAGGCGGTGCTACAGA
GTTCTTGAAGTGGTGGCCTAACTACGGCTACACTAGAAGAACAGTATTTGGTATCTGCGCTCTGCTGAAG
CCAGTTACCTTCGGAAAAAGAGTTGGTAGCTCTTGATCCGGCAAACAAACCACCGCTGGTAGCGGTGGTT
TTTTTGTTTGCAAGCAGCAGATTACGCGCAGAAAAAAAGGATCTCAAGAAGATCCTTTGATCTTTTCTAC
GGGGTCTGACGCTCAGTGGAACGAAAACTCACGTTAAGGGATTTTGGTCATGAGATTATCAAAAAGGATC
TTCACCTAGATCCTTTTAAATTAAAAATGAAGTTTTAAATCAATCTAAAGTATATATGAGTAAACTTGGT
CTGACAGTTACCAATGCTTAATCAGTGAGGCACCTATCTCAGCGATCTGTCTATTTCGTTCATCCATAGT
TGCCTGACTCCCCGTCGTGTAGATAACTACGATACGGGAGGGCTTACCATCTGGCCCCAGTGCTGCAATG
ATACCGCGAGACCCACGCTCACCGGCTCCAGATTTATCAGCAATAAACCAGCCAGCCGGAAGGGCCGAGC
GCAGAAGTGGTCCTGCAACTTTATCCGCCTCCATCCAGTCTATTAATTGTTGCCGGGAAGCTAGAGTAAG
TAGTTCGCCAGTTAATAGTTTGCGCAACGTTGTTGCCATTGCTACAGGCATCGTGGTGTCACGCTCGTCG
TTTGGTATGGCTTCATTCAGCTCCGGTTCCCAACGATCAAGGCGAGTTACATGATCCCCCATGTTGTGCA
AAAAAGCGGTTAGCTCCTTCGGTCCTCCGATCGTTGTCAGAAGTAAGTTGGCCGCAGTGTTATCACTCAT
GGTTATGGCAGCACTGCATAATTCTCTTACTGTCATGCCATCCGTAAGATGCTTTTCTGTGACTGGTGAG
TACTCAACCAAGTCATTCTGAGAATAGTGTATGCGGCGACCGAGTTGCTCTTGCCCGGCGTCAATACGGG
ATAATACCGCGCCACATAGCAGAACTTTAAAAGTGCTCATCATTGGAAAACGTTCTTCGGGGCGAAAACT
CTCAAGGATCTTACCGCTGTTGAGATCCAGTTCGATGTAACCCACTCGTGCACCCAACTGATCTTCAGCA
TCTTTTACTTTCACCAGCGTTTCTGGGTGAGCAAAAACAGGAAGGCAAAATGCCGCAAAAAAGGGAATAA
GGGCGACACGGAAATGTTGAATACTCATACTCTTCCTTTTTCAATATTATTGAAGCATTTATCAGGGTTA
TTGTCTCATGAGCGGATACATATTTGAATGTATTTAGAAAAATAAACAAATAGGGGTTCCGCGCACATTT
CCCCGAAAAGTGCCACCTGACGTCGACGGATCGGGAGATCTCCCGATCCCCTATGGTGCACTCTCAGTAC
AATCTGCTCTGATGCCGCATAGTTAAGCCAGTATCTGCTCCCTGCTTGTGTGTTGGAGGTCGCTGAGTAG
TGCGCGAGCAAAATTTAAGCTACAACAAGGCAAGGCTTGACCGACAATTGCATGAAGAATCTGCTTAGGG
TTAGGCGTTTTGCGCTGCTTCGCGATGTACGGGCCAGATATACGCGTT
